Addgene plasmid #111664: MAC_C_COX41
Purpose: MAC-tagged gene expression
Depositing lab: Markku Varjosalo. Depositing organization: University of Helsinki, Institute of Biotechnology. Publication: An AP-MS- and BioID-compatible MAC-tag enables comprehensive mapping of protein interactions and subcellular localizations. Liu X, Salokas K, Tamene F, Jiu Y, Weldatsadik RG, Ohman T, Varjosalo M. Nat Commun. 2018 Mar 22;9(1):1188. doi: 10.1038/s41467-018-03523-2. PubMed 29568061.
Backbone
  Vector backbone: MAC-tag-C
  Backbone manufacturer: Markku Varjosalo, Addgene plasmid #108077
  Vector type: Mammalian Expression
Growth in bacteria
  Bacterial resistance: Ampicillin, 100 μg/mL
  Growth temperature: 37°C
  Growth strain: DH5alpha
  Copy number: High Copy
Gene/Insert
  Gene/Insert name: COX41 (alt name: COX4I1)
  Species: H. sapiens (human)
  Entrez Gene: COX4I1 (a.k.a. COX IV-1, COX4, COX4-1, COXIV, COXIV-1, MC4DN16)
  Cloning method: Gateway Cloning
Terms and licenses: Academic/Nonprofit Terms; Industry Terms: Not Available to Industry
Depositor comments: CCSB-DFCI hORFeome collection(31028_A04)
How to cite: MAC_C_COX41 was a gift from Markku Varjosalo (Addgene plasmid # 111664 ; http://n2t.net/addgene:111664 ; RRID:Addgene_111664)
