[The description below was written by a language model from this plasmid's Addgene catalogue record and pLannotate feature annotations shown in this document.]
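Description:
MAC_C_COX41 is a mammalian expression plasmid built on the MAC-tag-C Gateway destination backbone. It carries the human COX4I1 open reading frame (cytochrome c oxidase subunit 4 isoform 1, a component of mitochondrial respiratory complex IV), which came from an ORFeome collection clone. It is propagated in E. coli as a high-copy plasmid through a ColE1/pUC-type origin and is selected with ampicillin via the bla gene. A partial f1 origin and remnants of lac regulatory sequence are also annotated in the backbone.

The expression cassette begins with the CMV immediate-early enhancer and promoter, followed directly by short matches to tet operator-containing promoters. This suggests a tetracycline-regulatable CMV/TetO arrangement, although the record does not state this explicitly. The COX4I1 coding sequence sits between attB1 and attB2 sites left by Gateway recombination. Downstream in the same orientation is an E. coli BirA biotin ligase coding sequence, and the cassette ends with a bGH polyadenylation signal. This layout is consistent with a C-terminal MAC-tag fusion, with BirA providing the proximity-biotinylation component for BioID. The region between attB2 and BirA is unannotated, so any affinity epitopes or BirA mutations are not specified by the feature table.

An FRT site lies immediately upstream of a hygromycin resistance gene with an SV40 poly(A) signal. This arrangement typically allows FLP-mediated integration into a genomic FRT locus, with hygromycin selection of stable lines.

The stated purpose is MAC-tagged gene expression. The associated work describes a tag compatible with both affinity purification mass spectrometry and BioID, used to map protein interactions and subcellular localization.
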