Features (pLannotate 1.2.2; 24 found; start..end, strand, type, name):
     18..397     +  enhancer       CMV enhancer: human cytomegalovirus immediate early enhancer
    398..601     +  promoter       CMV promoter: human cytomegalovirus (CMV) immediate early promoter
    603..622     +  promoter       PLtetO-1 promoter (fragment): modified phage lambda PL promoter with tet operator sites (Lutz and Bujard, 1997)
    624..643     +  promoter       PLtetO-1 promoter (fragment): modified phage lambda PL promoter with tet operator sites (Lutz and Bujard, 1997)
    651..684     +  promoter       TRE3GV promoter (fragment): 3rd-generation Tet-responsive promoter that can be activated by binding of Tet-On® 3G, optimized for retroviral and lentiviral vectors
    819..843     +  protein_bind   attB1: mutant version of attB; recombination site for the Gateway® BP reaction BP Clonase™
    849..1355    +  CDS            COX4I1: COX41_HUMAN - Also known as COX4. Experimental evidence at protein level: Swiss-Prot protein existence level 1. Component of the cytochrome c oxidase, the last enzyme in the mitochondrial electron transport chain which drives oxidative phosphorylation. The respiratory chain contains 3 multisubunit complexes succinate dehydrogenase (complex II, CII), ubiquinol- cytochrome c oxidoreductase (cytochrome b-c1 complex, complex III, CIII) and cytochrome c oxidase (complex IV, CIV), that cooperate to transfer electrons derived from NADH and succinate to molecular oxygen, creating an electrochemical gr
   1360..1384    -  protein_bind   attB2: mutant version of attB; recombination site for the Gateway® BP reaction BP Clonase™
   1572..2531    +  CDS            birA: BIRA_ECOLI - Also known as bioR, dhbB. Experimental evidence at protein level: Swiss-Prot protein existence level 1. Acts both as a biotin--[acetyl-CoA-carboxylase] ligase and a biotin-operon repressor. In the presence of ATP, BirA activates biotin to form the BirA-biotinyl-5'-adenylate (BirA-bio-5'-AMP or holoBirA) complex. HoloBirA can either transfer the biotinyl moiety to the biotin carboxyl carrier protein (BCCP) subunit of acetyl-CoA carboxylase, or bind to the biotin operator site and inhibit transcription of the operon. From Escherichia coli (strain K12).
   2581..2805    +  polyA_signal   bGH poly(A) signal: bovine growth hormone polyadenylation signal
   2809..2830    +  promoter       SV40 promoter (fragment): SV40 enhancer and early promoter
   2851..3084    +  rep_origin     f1 ori (fragment) (sequence partly withheld): f1 bacteriophage origin of replication; arrow indicates direction of (+) strand synthesis
   3089..3136    +  protein_bind   FRT: FLP-mediated recombination occurs in the 8-bp core sequence TCTAGAAA (Turan and Bode, 2011). FLP recombinase from the Saccharomyces cerevisiae 2μ plasmid
   3144..4166    +  CDS            HygR: aminoglycoside phosphotransferase from E. coli; aph(4)-Ia; confers resistance to hygromycin
   4176..4301    +  CDS            ble (fragment): BLE_KLEPN - Experimental evidence at protein level: Swiss-Prot protein existence level 1. Binding protein with a strong affinity to the bleomycin family of antibiotics. Binds to CL990; an antimitotic-antibiotic compound. From Klebsiella pneumoniae.
   4296..4417    +  polyA_signal   SV40 poly(A) signal: SV40 polyadenylation signal
   4490..4506    -  protein_bind   lac operator: The lac repressor binds to the lac operator to inhibit transcription in E. coli. This inhibition can be relieved by adding lactose or isopropyl-β-D-thiogalactopyranoside (IPTG). lac repressor encoded by lacI
   4514..4544    -  promoter       lac promoter: promoter for the E. coli lac operon
   4559..4580    -  protein_bind   CAP binding site: CAP binding activates transcription in the presence of cAMP. E. coli catabolite activator protein
   4593..4685    -  CDS            lacI (fragment): lac repressor; lacI; The lac repressor binds to the lac operator to inhibit transcription in E. coli. This inhibition can be relieved by adding lactose or isopropyl-β-D-thiogalactopyranoside (IPTG).
   4868..5456    -  rep_origin     ori: high-copy-number ColE1/pMB1/pBR322/pUC origin of replication
   5627..6487    -  CDS            AmpR: β-lactamase; bla; confers resistance to ampicillin, carbenicillin, and related antibiotics
   6488..6592    -  promoter       AmpR promoter: bla
   6651..6703    -  misc_feature   bom (fragment): basis of mobility region from pBR322
>Addgene plasmid #111664 | MAC_C_COX41 | addgene full sequence | sequence record 212773 | Addgene NGS Result
GGCCAGATATACGCGTTGACATTGATTATTGACTAGTTATTAATAGTAATCAATTACGGGGTCATTAGTT
CATAGCCCATATATGGAGTTCCGCGTTACATAACTTACGGTAAATGGCCCGCCTGGCTGACCGCCCAACG
ACCCCCGCCCATTGACGTCAATAATGACGTATGTTCCCATAGTAACGCCAATAGGGACTTTCCATTGACG
TCAATGGGTGGAGTATTTACGGTAAACTGCCCACTTGGCAGTACATCAAGTGTATCATATGCCAAGTACG
CCCCCTATTGACGTCAATGACGGTAAATGGCCCGCCTGGCATTATGCCCAGTACATGACCTTATGGGACT
TTCCTACTTGGCAGTACATCTACGTATTAGTCATCGCTATTACCATGGTGATGCGGTTTTGGCAGTACAT
CAATGGGCGTGGATAGCGGTTTGACTCACGGGGATTTCCAAGTCTCCACCCCATTGACGTCAATGGGAGT
TTGTTTTGGCACCAAAATCAACGGGACTTTCCAAAATGTCGTAACAACTCCGCCCCATTGACGCAAATGG
GCGGTAGGCGTGTACGGTGGGAGGTCTATATAAGCAGAGCTCTCCCTATCAGTGATAGAGATCTCCCTAT
CAGTGATAGAGATCGTCGACGAGCTCGTTTAGTGAACCGTCAGATCGCCTGGAGACGCCATCCACGCTGT
TTTGACCTCCATAGAAGACACCGGGACCGATCCAGCCTCCGGACTCTAGCGTTTAAACTTAAGCTTGGTA
CCGAGCTCGGATCCACTAGTCCAGTGTGGTGGAATTCTGCAGATATCAACAAGTTTGTACAAAAAAGCAG
GCTCCACCATGTTGGCTACCAGGGTATTTAGCCTAGTTGGCAAGCGAGCAATTTCCACCTCTGTGTGTGT
ACGAGCTCATGAAAGTGTTGTGAAGAGCGAAGACTTTTCGCTCCCAGCTTATATGGATCGGCGTGACCAC
CCCTTGCCGGAGGTGGCCCATGTCAAGCACCTGTCTGCCAGCCAGAAGGCACTGAAGGAGAAGGAGAAGG
CCTCCTGGAGCAGCCTCTCCATGGATGAGAAAGTCGAGTTGTATCGCATTAAGTTCAAGGAGAGCTTTGC
TGAGATGAACAGGGGCTCGAACGAGTGGAAGACGGTTGTGGGCGGTGCCATGTTCTTCATCGGTTTCACC
GCGCTCGTTATCATGTGGCAGAAGCACTATGTGTACGGCCCCCTCCCGCAAAGCTTTGACAAAGAGTGGG
TGGCCAAGCAGACCAAGAGGATGCTGGACATGAAGGTGAACCCCATCCAGGGCTTAGCCTCCAAGTGGGA
CTACGAAAAGAACGAGTGGAAGAAGTTGGACCCAGCTTTCTTGTACAAAGTGGTTGATATCAAGGCCGCC
GACATCACCAGCCTGTACAAGAAAGTGGGGTGGAGCCATCCCCAGTTCGAGAAGGGCGGAGGATCTGGCG
GCGGAAGCGGCGGAGGAAGCTGGTCCCACCCTCAGTTTGAGAAAGGCACCGAGCTGGGCAGCACCATGGC
CAGCTACCCCTACGACGTGCCCGACTACGCCAAGGACAACACCGTGCCCCTGAAGCTGATCGCCCTGCTG
GCCAACGGCGAGTTCCACTCTGGCGAGCAGCTGGGCGAGACACTGGGCATGAGCAGAGCCGCCATCAACA
AGCACATCCAGACCCTGCGGGACTGGGGCGTGGACGTGTTCACAGTGCCCGGCAAGGGCTACAGCCTGCC
CGAGCCCATCCAGCTGCTGAACGCCAAGCAGATCCTGGGCCAGCTGGATGGCGGATCTGTGGCCGTGCTG
CCCGTGATCGACAGCACCAACCAGTATCTGCTCGACCGGATCGGCGAGCTGAAGTCCGGCGACGCCTGTA
TCGCCGAGTACCAGCAGGCCGGCAGAGGCGGCAGGGGCAGAAAGTGGTTCAGCCCCTTCGGCGCCAACCT
GTACCTGAGCATGTTCTGGAGACTGGAACAGGGCCCAGCCGCCGCTATTGGCCTGAGCCTGGTCATCGGC
ATCGTGATGGCCGAGGTGCTGCGGAAGCTGGGCGCCGACAAAGTGCGCGTGAAGTGGCCCAACGACCTGT
ATCTGCAGGACCGGAAGCTGGCCGGCATCCTGGTGGAACTGACCGGCAAAACAGGCGACGCCGCCCAGAT
CGTGATCGGCGCTGGCATCAACATGGCCATGCGGCGGGTGGAAGAGAGCGTGGTCAACCAGGGCTGGATC
ACCCTGCAGGAAGCCGGCATCAACCTGGACCGGAACACCCTGGCCGCCATGCTGATCAGAGAGCTGAGAG
CCGCCCTGGAACTGTTCGAGCAGGAAGGCCTGGCCCCCTACCTGAGCAGATGGGAGAAGCTGGACAACTT
CATCAACCGGCCCGTGAAACTGATCATCGGCGACAAAGAGATCTTCGGCATCAGCCGGGGCATCGACAAG
CAGGGGGCCCTGCTCCTGGAACAGGACGGCATCATCAAGCCCTGGATGGGCGGCGAGATCAGCCTGCGGA
GCGCCGAGAAGTGATGACTCGAGTCTAGAGGGCCCGTTTAAACCCGCTGATCAGCCTCGACTGTGCCTTC
TAGTTGCCAGCCATCTGTTGTTTGCCCCTCCCCCGTGCCTTCCTTGACCCTGGAAGGTGCCACTCCCACT
GTCCTTTCCTAATAAAATGAGGAAATTGCATCGCATTGTCTGAGTAGGTGTCATTCTATTCTGGGGGGTG
GGGTGGGGCAGGACAGCAAGGGGGAGGATTGGGAAGACAATAGCAGGCATGCTGGGGATGCGGTGGGCTC
TATGGCTTCTGAGGCGGAAAGAACCAGCTGGGGCTCTAGGGGGTATCCCC
[124 nt withheld, positions 2851-2974]
C
[91 nt withheld, positions 2976-3066]
AGGGTGATGGTTCACGTACCTAGAAGTTCCTATTCCGAAGTTCCTATTCTCTAGAAAGTATAGGAACTTC
CTTGGCCAAAAAGCCTGAACTCACCGCGACGTCTGTCGAGAAGTTTCTGATCGAAAAGTTCGACAGCGTC
TCCGACCTGATGCAGCTCTCGGAGGGCGAAGAATCTCGTGCTTTCAGCTTCGATGTAGGAGGGCGTGGAT
ATGTCCTGCGGGTAAATAGCTGCGCCGATGGTTTCTACAAAGATCGTTATGTTTATCGGCACTTTGCATC
GGCCGCGCTCCCGATTCCGGAAGTGCTTGACATTGGGGAATTCAGCGAGAGCCTGACCTATTGCATCTCC
CGCCGTGCACAGGGTGTCACGTTGCAAGACCTGCCTGAAACCGAACTGCCCGCTGTTCTGCAGCCGGTCG
CGGAGGCCATGGATGCGATCGCTGCGGCCGATCTTAGCCAGACGAGCGGGTTCGGCCCATTCGGACCGCA
AGGAATCGGTCAATACACTACATGGCGTGATTTCATATGCGCGATTGCTGATCCCCATGTGTATCACTGG
CAAACTGTGATGGACGACACCGTCAGTGCGTCCGTCGCGCAGGCTCTCGATGAGCTGATGCTTTGGGCCG
AGGACTGCCCCGAAGTCCGGCACCTCGTGCACGCGGATTTCGGCTCCAACAATGTCCTGACGGACAATGG
CCGCATAACAGCGGTCATTGACTGGAGCGAGGCGATGTTCGGGGATTCCCAATACGAGGTCGCCAACATC
TTCTTCTGGAGGCCGTGGTTGGCTTGTATGGAGCAGCAGACGCGCTACTTCGAGCGGAGGCATCCGGAGC
TTGCAGGATCGCCGCGGCTCCGGGCGTATATGCTCCGCATTGGTCTTGACCAACTCTATCAGAGCTTGGT
TGACGGCAATTTCGATGATGCAGCTTGGGCGCAGGGTCGATGCGACGCAATCGTCCGATCCGGAGCCGGG
ACTGTCGGGCGTACACAAATCGCCCGCAGAAGCGCGGCCGTCTGGACCGATGGCTGTGTAGAAGTACTCG
CCGATAGTGGAAACCGACGCCCCAGCACTCGTCCGAGGGCAAAGGAATAGCACGTACTACGAGATTTCGA
TTCCACCGCCGCCTTCTATGAAAGGTTGGGCTTCGGAATCGTTTTCCGGGACGCCGGCTGGATGATCCTC
CAGCGCGGGGATCTCATGCTGGAGTTCTTCGCCCACCCCAACTTGTTTATTGCAGCTTATAATGGTTACA
AATAAAGCAATAGCATCACAAATTTCACAAATAAAGCATTTTTTTCACTGCATTCTAGTTGTGGTTTGTC
CAAACTCATCAATGTATCTTATCATGTCTGTATACCGTCGACCTCTAGCTAGAGCTTGGCGTAATCATGG
TCATAGCTGTTTCCTGTGTGAAATTGTTATCCGCTCACAATTCCACACAACATACGAGCCGGAAGCATAA
AGTGTAAAGCCTGGGGTGCCTAATGAGTGAGCTAACTCACATTAATTGCGTTGCGCTCACTGCCCGCTTT
CCAGTCGGGAAACCTGTCGTGCCAGCTGCATTAATGAATCGGCCAACGCGCGGGGAGAGGCGGTTTGCGT
ATTGGGCGCTCTTCCGCTTCCTCGCTCACTGACTCGCTGCGCTCGGTCGTTCGGCTGCGGCGAGCGGTAT
CAGCTCACTCAAAGGCGGTAATACGGTTATCCACAGAATCAGGGGATAACGCAGGAAAGAACATGTGAGC
AAAAGGCCAGCAAAAGGCCAGGAACCGTAAAAAGGCCGCGTTGCTGGCGTTTTTCCATAGGCTCCGCCCC
CCTGACGAGCATCACAAAAATCGACGCTCAAGTCAGAGGTGGCGAAACCCGACAGGACTATAAAGATACC
AGGCGTTTCCCCCTGGAAGCTCCCTCGTGCGCTCTCCTGTTCCGACCCTGCCGCTTACCGGATACCTGTC
CGCCTTTCTCCCTTCGGGAAGCGTGGCGCTTTCTCATAGCTCACGCTGTAGGTATCTCAGTTCGGTGTAG
GTCGTTCGCTCCAAGCTGGGCTGTGTGCACGAACCCCCCGTTCAGCCCGACCGCTGCGCCTTATCCGGTA
ACTATCGTCTTGAGTCCAACCCGGTAAGACACGACTTATCGCCACTGGCAGCAGCCACTGGTAACAGGAT
TAGCAGAGCGAGGTATGTAGGCGGTGCTACAGAGTTCTTGAAGTGGTGGCCTAACTACGGCTACACTAGA
AGAACAGTATTTGGTATCTGCGCTCTGCTGAAGCCAGTTACCTTCGGAAAAAGAGTTGGTAGCTCTTGAT
CCGGCAAACAAACCACCGCTGGTAGCGGTGGTTTTTTTGTTTGCAAGCAGCAGATTACGCGCAGAAAAAA
AGGATCTCAAGAAGATCCTTTGATCTTTTCTACGGGGTCTGACGCTCAGTGGAACGAAAACTCACGTTAA
GGGATTTTGGTCATGAGATTATCAAAAAGGATCTTCACCTAGATCCTTTTAAATTAAAAATGAAGTTTTA
AATCAATCTAAAGTATATATGAGTAAACTTGGTCTGACAGTTACCAATGCTTAATCAGTGAGGCACCTAT
CTCAGCGATCTGTCTATTTCGTTCATCCATAGTTGCCTGACTCCCCGTCGTGTAGATAACTACGATACGG
GAGGGCTTACCATCTGGCCCCAGTGCTGCAATGATACCGCGAGACCCACGCTCACCGGCTCCAGATTTAT
CAGCAATAAACCAGCCAGCCGGAAGGGCCGAGCGCAGAAGTGGTCCTGCAACTTTATCCGCCTCCATCCA
GTCTATTAATTGTTGCCGGGAAGCTAGAGTAAGTAGTTCGCCAGTTAATAGTTTGCGCAACGTTGTTGCC
ATTGCTACAGGCATCGTGGTGTCACGCTCGTCGTTTGGTATGGCTTCATTCAGCTCCGGTTCCCAACGAT
CAAGGCGAGTTACATGATCCCCCATGTTGTGCAAAAAAGCGGTTAGCTCCTTCGGTCCTCCGATCGTTGT
CAGAAGTAAGTTGGCCGCAGTGTTATCACTCATGGTTATGGCAGCACTGCATAATTCTCTTACTGTCATG
CCATCCGTAAGATGCTTTTCTGTGACTGGTGAGTACTCAACCAAGTCATTCTGAGAATAGTGTATGCGGC
GACCGAGTTGCTCTTGCCCGGCGTCAATACGGGATAATACCGCGCCACATAGCAGAACTTTAAAAGTGCT
CATCATTGGAAAACGTTCTTCGGGGCGAAAACTCTCAAGGATCTTACCGCTGTTGAGATCCAGTTCGATG
TAACCCACTCGTGCACCCAACTGATCTTCAGCATCTTTTACTTTCACCAGCGTTTCTGGGTGAGCAAAAA
CAGGAAGGCAAAATGCCGCAAAAAAGGGAATAAGGGCGACACGGAAATGTTGAATACTCATACTCTTCCT
TTTTCAATATTATTGAAGCATTTATCAGGGTTATTGTCTCATGAGCGGATACATATTTGAATGTATTTAG
AAAAATAAACAAATAGGGGTTCCGCGCACATTTCCCCGAAAAGTGCCACCTGACGTCGACGGATCGGGAG
ATCTCCCGATCCCCTATGGTGCACTCTCAGTACAATCTGCTCTGATGCCGCATAGTTAAGCCAGTATCTG
CTCCCTGCTTGTGTGTTGGAGGTCGCTGAGTAGTGCGCGAGCAAAATTTAAGCTACAACAAGGCAAGGCT
TGACCGACAATTGCATGAAGAATCTGCTTAGGGTTAGGCGTTTTGCGCTGCTTCGCGATGTACG
